Addgene plasmid #70886: pFOSGE_COF2D04
Purpose: Gateway entry clone
Depositing lab: Alexander Stark. Depositing organization: Research Institute of Molecular Pathology (IMP). Publication: Transcriptional regulators form diverse groups with context-dependent regulatory functions. Stampfel G, Kazmar T, Frank O, Wienerroither S, Reiter F, Stark A. Nature. 2015 Nov 9. doi: 10.1038/nature15545. PubMed 26550828.
Backbone
  Vector backbone: pDONR221
  Backbone manufacturer: Invitrogen
  Backbone size w/o insert (bp): 4762
  Vector type: Gateway entry vector
Growth in bacteria
  Bacterial resistance: Kanamycin, 50 μg/mL
  Growth temperature: 37°C
  Growth strain: DH5alpha
  Copy number: High Copy
Gene/Insert
  Gene/Insert name: CG5225 (alt names: FBgn0038468; CG5225, FBtr0083389)
  Species: D. melanogaster (fly)
  Insert size (bp): 1782
  Entrez Gene: CG5225 (a.k.a. Dmel\CG5225)
  Cloning method: Gateway Cloning
  Sequencing primers: 5′ M13-F20; 3′ M13R
Terms and licenses: Academic/Nonprofit Terms; Industry Terms: Not Available to Industry
How to cite: pFOSGE_COF2D04 was a gift from Alexander Stark (Addgene plasmid # 70886 ; http://n2t.net/addgene:70886 ; RRID:Addgene_70886)
