[The description below was written by a language model from this plasmid's Addgene catalogue record.]
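Description:
pFOSGE_COF2D04 is a Gateway entry clone built on the commercial pDONR221 donor backbone (listed as 4762 bp before insertion) and carrying the Drosophila melanogaster gene CG5225 as a 1782 bp insert. It is a bacterial cloning plasmid rather than an expression vector: it is maintained at high copy number in standard E. coli cloning strains under kanamycin selection. The insert was introduced by Gateway recombination. In the usual scheme for this backbone, an attB-flanked fragment recombines with the donor vector's attP sites, displacing the counter-selectable cassette and leaving the insert flanked by attL sites. The record provides no feature table, so the exact site arrangement, the origin of replication and the insert boundaries are not documented here. The insert can be sequenced from both ends using M13 forward and reverse priming sites in the backbone.

As an entry clone, the plasmid has no promoter intended to drive CG5225 expression, and the record lists no tags, reporters or fusion partners. It also does not state whether the insert retains a stop codon, which would determine its suitability for C-terminal fusions. Its role is to act as a shuttle: an LR recombination reaction moves the CG5225 sequence into any compatible destination vector, which then supplies the promoter, tags or fusion domains needed for a given experiment. The associated publication concerns the context-dependent regulatory functions of transcriptional regulators in the fly, suggesting this clone belongs to a collection of factor coding sequences assembled for that kind of functional testing, although the record itself gives the purpose only as a Gateway entry clone.
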