>Addgene plasmid #70886 | pFOSGE_COF2D04 | depositor partial sequence | sequence record 126828 | insert
ATGAGGCTGTTCGCAGTGATTTTTTGGATAGGCTGGGCCTTTGGCCTAGCGAATTCCAAGAACCCGAGTG
CCGAGACGGGCAGACTGATAGCATCTCTACAAGCTGCTCCGGCTCCGGCGCCAGCACAAAGTGTGATCTA
CAAGCTGCCACCACAGCACTACTATCCGCCACCACCGCCGCCGCCTCCGCCTCCGCCACAGCACTGCAAT
TGCCCGCCAGGTCCACCGGGGCCTCCTGGACCGCCGGGCTTACCAGGAACGCCTGGTCCGCAAGGTCCCA
AGGGACACACTGGGTCCAAGGGCGAGCGAGGAGAGAAGGGAGAACGCGGTCACTACGGACTACCAGGCCA
ACCAGGTGAACCGGGACCTATTGGTCCACCGGGACTACCAGGCCCACCCGGTCACAAGTCGGGACATGGT
CACCATGATCATCATGATCACCACCATCATCATCCAGCGCCACCGCCACCACCTCCACCTCCGCCTCCGC
CGCCTCCACCACCACCACCACCACACTCACACCCGCATTCACATCATCCCCACCCGCCGATCGTGACGCC
ACCAATTATAGTTCCCATACCATTGCCACCGCAGAAAGGTGAACATGGTCACCATCATCACCACAAGGGA
TCCAAAGGTCCACCCGGACCTCCAGGCCCACCAGGAACGGGACCACCGGGTCCTCCAGGACCTCCAGGCA
CTACGTATCCACAACCCCCACCACCACCACCACCACCGCCACCTCCACCACCATCGTACCCATACCCACC
GTACCCGTATCCACCACCTGGTCCTTATCCGGGACCATGGATTCCTCTGCCAGTGCCAGTGCCCTGGCCC
TCAAAGGGACATAAGGGGGATAAAGGTCACAAAGGAGGTCATAAGGGAGACAAGGGCGGACACCACCATC
ACTATTATCCACCAGGACACGATAAGGGAGGCTACTATCCGTATCCACCCCACGGTGGCCATGGAGGCCA
TCACCATCCAGGCCACAATTATCCAGGCCCCTATCCGCCACCATATCCACCTCACCATCCACATGATGGC
GGAGACAAGGGTTATCACCATTATCCACCCCACAATCACGGAGGGCACAATCACGGGGGACACAACAACC
ATCATCCACCTCACAATGGAGAGCACAACCATAATCATCCCCCTCACAATCACGGAGGACATGGCCACCA
TCATCCCTCACACAATCACGGAGGGCAGGACCCACATAATACACACCCCCACACTGGTACACACGGAAAT
GGAGGACACAGCCAAACTTCACACCACCAGCACCCCCATCATCATCAACCAAAACCCACTAAGCCAGAGG
GTAGTGGCGAGCAAACTCCACGGGATGATCTGGACTTGCTAGATGAAAATGTGGAGATTGTCGAAAACAT
AATTGATGAAAATGATAACGAAAATAATTTCATGGAGGGCGAGGAGGAAATGTCCAATGAGCCCAATGAC
TTGGAGACGGAACCCGAGGATGCGGACTACGGCCTTGAATATGCAGATAACACAGTGGAGAATCCCGAAT
CTCCGAGTGGCGCTGAAGAAATCGATGATGAGGATTCAAGCTATATGGTACCAGAAGGAGATGATGCGAT
GGAAGAGGACCATATGATGGAGGACCAGATGGACCCAGTGAATATGATGGAGGATAACGCACCTATGGAT
GGAGATGCAATTGAGGAGCGAACCAACAAAGGTCCGATTATCCTGTCAATTGGAACTCCTCGAAATCCCT
TTCACATTTACGCCTATGAACAGTATAATATA
