>Addgene plasmid #70886 | pFOSGE_COF2D04 | addgene partial sequence | sequence record 130421 | M13-F20 5'-TGTAAAACGACGGCCAGT-3'
CGAGTGCCGAGACGGGCAGACTGATAGCATCTCTACAAGCTGCTCCGGCTCCGGCGCCAGCACAAAGTGT
GATCTACAAGCTGCCACCACAGCACTACTATCCGCCACCACCGCCGCCGCCTCCGCCTCCGCCACAGCAC
TGCAATTGCCCGCCAGGTCCACCGGGGCCTCCTGGACCGCCGGGCTTACCAGGAACGCCTGGTCCGCAAG
GTCCCAAGGGACACACTGGGTCCAAGGGCGAGCGAGGAGAGAAGGGAGAACGCGGTCACTACGGACTACC
AGGCCAACCAGGTGAACCGGGACCTATTGGTCCACCGGGACTACCAGGCCCACCCGGTCACAAGTCGGGA
CATGGTCACCATGATCATCATGATCACCACC
